LOCUS       Exported 8323 bp ds-DNA circular SYN 13-MAY-2021
DEFINITION  3rd generation lentiviral gRNA plasmid targeting human MORN2.
ACCESSION   .
VERSION     .
KEYWORDS    MORN2 gRNA (BRDN0001149432)
SOURCE      synthetic DNA construct
  ORGANISM  synthetic DNA construct
REFERENCE   1 (bases 1 to 8323)
  AUTHORS   Doench JG, Fusi N, Sullender M, Hegde M, Vaimberg EW, Donovan KF,
            Smith I, Tothova Z, Wilen C, Orchard R, Virgin HW, Listgarten J,
            Root DE
  TITLE     Optimized sgRNA design to maximize activity and minimize off-target
            effects of CRISPR-Cas9.
  JOURNAL   Nat Biotechnol. 2016 Jan 18. doi: 10.1038/nbt.3437.
  PUBMED    26780180
REFERENCE   2 (bases 1 to 8323)
  AUTHORS   .
  TITLE     Direct Submission
  JOURNAL   Exported May 13, 2021 from SnapGene Server 1.1.58
            http://www.snapgene.com
FEATURES             Location/Qualifiers
     source          1..8323
                     /organism="synthetic DNA construct"
                     /mol_type="other DNA"
     promoter        87..1265
                     /label=EF-1-alpha promoter
                     /note="strong constitutive promoter for human elongation
                     factor EF-1-alpha"
     intron          318..1256
                     /label=EF-1-alpha intron A
                     /note="intron upstream of the start codon of human
                     EF-1-alpha"
     primer_bind     1213..1233
                     /label=EF1a-F
                     /note="Human elongation factor-1a promoter, forward primer"
     CDS             1278..1877
                     /codon_start=1
                     /gene="pac from Streptomyces alboniger"
                     /product="puromycin N-acetyltransferase"
                     /label=PuroR
                     /note="confers resistance to puromycin"
                     /translation="MTEYKPTVRLATRDDVPRAVRTLAAAFADYPATRHTVDPDRHIER
                     VTELQELFLTRVGLDIGKVWVADDGAAVAVWTTPESVEAGAVFAEIGPRMAELSGSRLA
                     AQQQMEGLLAPHRPKEPAWFLATVGVSPDHQGKGLGSAVVLPGVEAAERAGVPAFLETS
                     APRNLPFYERLGFTVTADVEVPEGPRTWCMTRKPGA"
     primer_bind     complement(1278..1297)
                     /label=Puro-R
                     /note="Puromycin resistance gene, reverse primer. Also
                     called puro-variant-R"
     primer_bind     1774..1794
                     /label=Puro-F
                     /note="Puromycin resistance gene, forward primer"
     misc_feature    1893..2481
                     /label=WPRE
                     /note="woodchuck hepatitis virus posttranscriptional
                     regulatory element"
     primer_bind     complement(1946..1966)
                     /label=WPRE-R
                     /note="WPRE, reverse primer"
     CDS             complement(2364..2375)
                     /codon_start=1
                     /product="Factor Xa recognition and cleavage site"
                     /label=Factor Xa site
                     /translation="IEGR"
     LTR             2553..2786
                     /label=3' LTR (Delta-U3)
                     /note="self-inactivating 3' long terminal repeat (LTR) from
                     HIV-1"
     polyA_signal    2864..2985
                     /label=SV40 poly(A) signal
                     /note="SV40 polyadenylation signal"
     primer_bind     complement(2901..2920)
                     /label=SV40pA-R
                     /note="SV40 polyA, reverse primer"
     primer_bind     2955..2974
                     /label=EBV-rev
                     /note="SV40 polyA terminator, reverse primer"
     rep_origin      3025..3160
                     /label=SV40 ori
                     /note="SV40 origin of replication"
     primer_bind     3087..3106
                     /label=SV40pro-F
                     /note="SV40 promoter/origin, forward primer"
     primer_bind     complement(3180..3199)
                     /label=T7
                     /note="T7 promoter, forward primer"
     promoter        complement(3181..3199)
                     /label=T7 promoter
                     /note="promoter for bacteriophage T7 RNA polymerase"
     primer_bind     complement(3209..3226)
                     /label=M13 Forward
                     /note="In lacZ gene. Also called M13-F20 or M13 (-21)
                     Forward"
     primer_bind     complement(3209..3225)
                     /label=M13 fwd
                     /note="common sequencing primer, one of multiple similar
                     variants"
     primer_bind     complement(3218..3240)
                     /label=M13/pUC Forward
                     /note="In lacZ gene"
     rep_origin      3367..3822
                     /direction=RIGHT
                     /label=f1 ori
                     /note="f1 bacteriophage origin of replication; arrow
                     indicates direction of (+) strand synthesis"
     primer_bind     complement(3454..3473)
                     /label=F1ori-R
                     /note="F1 origin, reverse primer"
     primer_bind     3664..3685
                     /label=F1ori-F
                     /note="F1 origin, forward primer"
     promoter        3848..3952
                     /gene="bla"
                     /label=AmpR promoter
     CDS             3953..4813
                     /codon_start=1
                     /gene="bla"
                     /product="beta-lactamase"
                     /label=AmpR
                     /note="confers resistance to ampicillin, carbenicillin, and
                     related antibiotics"
                     /translation="MSIQHFRVALIPFFAAFCLPVFAHPETLVKVKDAEDQLGARVGYI
                     ELDLNSGKILESFRPEERFPMMSTFKVLLCGAVLSRIDAGQEQLGRRIHYSQNDLVEYS
                     PVTEKHLTDGMTVRELCSAAITMSDNTAANLLLTTIGGPKELTAFLHNMGDHVTRLDRW
                     EPELNEAIPNDERDTTMPVAMATTLRKLLTGELLTLASRQQLIDWMEADKVAGPLLRSA
                     LPAGWFIADKSGAGERGSRGIIAALGPDGKPSRIVVIYTTGSQATMDERNRQIAEIGAS
                     LIKHW"
     primer_bind     complement(4171..4190)
                     /label=Amp-R
                     /note="Ampicillin resistance gene, reverse primer"
     rep_origin      4984..5572
                     /direction=RIGHT
                     /label=ori
                     /note="high-copy-number ColE1/pMB1/pBR322/pUC origin of
                     replication"
     primer_bind     5473..5492
                     /label=pBR322ori-F
                     /note="pBR322 origin, forward primer"
     primer_bind     5726..5743
                     /label=L4440
                     /note="L4440 vector, forward primer"
     protein_bind    5860..5881
                     /label=CAP binding site
                     /bound_moiety="E. coli catabolite activator protein"
                     /note="CAP binding activates transcription in the presence
                     of cAMP."
     promoter        5896..5926
                     /label=lac promoter
                     /note="promoter for the E. coli lac operon"
     protein_bind    5934..5950
                     /label=lac operator
                     /bound_moiety="lac repressor encoded by lacI"
                     /note="The lac repressor binds to the lac operator to
                     inhibit transcription in E. coli. This inhibition can be
                     relieved by adding lactose or
                     isopropyl-beta-D-thiogalactopyranoside (IPTG)."
     primer_bind     5939..5961
                     /label=M13/pUC Reverse
                     /note="In lacZ gene"
     primer_bind     5958..5974
                     /label=M13 rev
                     /note="common sequencing primer, one of multiple similar
                     variants"
     primer_bind     5958..5974
                     /label=M13 Reverse
                     /note="In lacZ gene. Also called M13-rev"
     primer_bind     5993..6013
                     /label=T3
                     /note="T3 promoter, forward primer"
     promoter        5995..6013
                     /label=T3 promoter
                     /note="promoter for bacteriophage T3 RNA polymerase"
     promoter        6041..6267
                     /label=RSV promoter
                     /note="Rous sarcoma virus enhancer/promoter"
     LTR             6268..6448
                     /label=5' LTR (truncated)
                     /note="truncated 5' long terminal repeat (LTR) from HIV-1"
     misc_feature    6495..6620
                     /label=HIV-1 Psi
                     /note="packaging signal of human immunodeficiency virus
                     type 1"
     misc_feature    7113..7346
                     /label=RRE
                     /note="The Rev response element (RRE) of HIV-1 allows for
                     Rev-dependent mRNA export from the nucleus to the
                     cytoplasm."
     CDS             7531..7575
                     /codon_start=1
                     /product="antigenic peptide corresponding to amino acids
                     655 to 669 of the HIV envelope protein gp41 (Lutje Hulsik
                     et al., 2013)"
                     /label=gp41 peptide
                     /note="recognized by the 2H10 single-chain llama nanobody"
                     /translation="KNEQELLELDKWASL"
     promoter        7753..7993
                     /label=U6 promoter
                     /note="RNA polymerase III promoter for human U6 snRNA"
     primer_bind     7753..7773
                     /label=hU6-F
                     /note="Human U6 promoter, forward primer"
     primer_bind     7924..7943
                     /label=LKO.1 5'
                     /note="Human U6 promoter, forward primer"
     misc_RNA        8023..8098
                     /label=gRNA scaffold
                     /note="guide RNA scaffold for the Streptococcus pyogenes
                     CRISPR/Cas9 system"
     misc_feature    8154..8271
                     /label=cPPT/CTS
                     /note="central polypurine tract and central termination
                     sequence of HIV-1"
ORIGIN
        1 cccgggtgca aagatggata aagttttaaa cagagaggaa tctttgcagc taatggacct
       61 tctaggtctt gaaaggagtg ggaattggct ccggtgcccg tcagtgggca gagcgcacat
      121 cgcccacagt ccccgagaag ttggggggag gggtcggcaa ttgatccggt gcctagagaa
      181 ggtggcgcgg ggtaaactgg gaaagtgatg tcgtgtactg gctccgcctt tttcccgagg
      241 gtgggggaga accgtatata agtgcagtag tcgccgtgaa cgttcttttt cgcaacgggt
      301 ttgccgccag aacacaggta agtgccgtgt gtggttcccg cgggcctggc ctctttacgg
      361 gttatggccc ttgcgtgcct tgaattactt ccacctggct gcagtacgtg attcttgatc
      421 ccgagcttcg ggttggaagt gggtgggaga gttcgaggcc ttgcgcttaa ggagcccctt
      481 cgcctcgtgc ttgagttgag gcctggcctg ggcgctgggg ccgccgcgtg cgaatctggt
      541 ggcaccttcg cgcctgtctc gctgctttcg ataagtctct agccatttaa aatttttgat
      601 gacctgctgc gacgcttttt ttctggcaag atagtcttgt aaatgcgggc caagatctgc
      661 acactggtat ttcggttttt ggggccgcgg gcggcgacgg ggcccgtgcg tcccagcgca
      721 catgttcggc gaggcggggc ctgcgagcgc ggccaccgag aatcggacgg gggtagtctc
      781 aagctggccg gcctgctctg gtgcctggcc tcgcgccgcc gtgtatcgcc ccgccctggg
      841 cggcaaggct ggcccggtcg gcaccagttg cgtgagcgga aagatggccg cttcccggcc
      901 ctgctgcagg gagctcaaaa tggaggacgc ggcgctcggg agagcgggcg ggtgagtcac
      961 ccacacaaag gaaaagggcc tttccgtcct cagccgtcgc ttcatgtgac tccacggagt
     1021 accgggcgcc gtccaggcac ctcgattagt tctcgagctt ttggagtacg tcgtctttag
     1081 gttgggggga ggggttttat gcgatggagt ttccccacac tgagtgggtg gagactgaag
     1141 ttaggccagc ttggcacttg atgtaattct ccttggaatt tgcccttttt gagtttggat
     1201 cttggttcat tctcaagcct cagacagtgg ttcaaagttt ttttcttcca tttcaggtgt
     1261 cgtgacgtac ggccaccatg accgagtaca agcccacggt gcgcctcgcc acccgcgacg
     1321 acgtccccag ggccgtacgc accctcgccg ccgcgttcgc cgactacccc gccacgcgcc
     1381 acaccgtcga tccggaccgc cacatcgagc gggtcaccga gctgcaagaa ctcttcctca
     1441 cgcgcgtcgg gctcgacatc ggcaaggtgt gggtcgcgga cgacggcgcc gccgtggcgg
     1501 tctggaccac gccggagagc gtcgaagcgg gggcggtgtt cgccgagatc ggcccgcgca
     1561 tggccgagtt gagcggttcc cggctggccg cgcagcaaca gatggaaggc ctcctggcgc
     1621 cgcaccggcc caaggagccc gcgtggttcc tggccaccgt cggagtctcg cccgaccacc
     1681 agggcaaggg tctgggcagc gccgtcgtgc tccccggagt ggaggcggcc gagcgcgccg
     1741 gggtgcccgc cttcctggag acctccgcgc cccgcaacct ccccttctac gagcggctcg
     1801 gcttcaccgt caccgccgac gtcgaggtgc ccgaaggacc gcgcacctgg tgcatgaccc
     1861 gcaagcccgg tgcctgaacg cgttaagtcg acaatcaacc tctggattac aaaatttgtg
     1921 aaagattgac tggtattctt aactatgttg ctccttttac gctatgtgga tacgctgctt
     1981 taatgccttt gtatcatgct attgcttccc gtatggcttt cattttctcc tccttgtata
     2041 aatcctggtt gctgtctctt tatgaggagt tgtggcccgt tgtcaggcaa cgtggcgtgg
     2101 tgtgcactgt gtttgctgac gcaaccccca ctggttgggg cattgccacc acctgtcagc
     2161 tcctttccgg gactttcgct ttccccctcc ctattgccac ggcggaactc atcgccgcct
     2221 gccttgcccg ctgctggaca ggggctcggc tgttgggcac tgacaattcc gtggtgttgt
     2281 cggggaaatc atcgtccttt ccttggctgc tcgcctgtgt tgccacctgg attctgcgcg
     2341 ggacgtcctt ctgctacgtc ccttcggccc tcaatccagc ggaccttcct tcccgcggcc
     2401 tgctgccggc tctgcggcct cttccgcgtc ttcgccttcg ccctcagacg agtcggatct
     2461 ccctttgggc cgcctccccg cgtcgacttt aagaccaatg acttacaagg cagctgtaga
     2521 tcttagccac tttttaaaag aaaagggggg actggaaggg ctaattcact cccaacgaag
     2581 acaagatctg ctttttgctt gtactgggtc tctctggtta gaccagatct gagcctggga
     2641 gctctctggc taactaggga acccactgct taagcctcaa taaagcttgc cttgagtgct
     2701 tcaagtagtg tgtgcccgtc tgttgtgtga ctctggtaac tagagatccc tcagaccctt
     2761 ttagtcagtg tggaaaatct ctagcagtac gtatagtagt tcatgtcatc ttattattca
     2821 gtatttataa cttgcaaaga aatgaatatc agagagtgag aggaacttgt ttattgcagc
     2881 ttataatggt tacaaataaa gcaatagcat cacaaatttc acaaataaag catttttttc
     2941 actgcattct agttgtggtt tgtccaaact catcaatgta tcttatcatg tctggctcta
     3001 gctatcccgc ccctaactcc gcccatcccg cccctaactc cgcccagttc cgcccattct
     3061 ccgccccatg gctgactaat tttttttatt tatgcagagg ccgaggccgc ctcggcctct
     3121 gagctattcc agaagtagtg aggaggcttt tttggaggcc tagggacgta cccaattcgc
     3181 cctatagtga gtcgtattac gcgcgctcac tggccgtcgt tttacaacgt cgtgactggg
     3241 aaaaccctgg cgttacccaa cttaatcgcc ttgcagcaca tccccctttc gccagctggc
     3301 gtaatagcga agaggcccgc accgatcgcc cttcccaaca gttgcgcagc ctgaatggcg
     3361 aatgggnnnn nnnnnnnnnn nnnnnnnnnn nnnnnnnnnn nnnnnnnnnn nnnnnnnnnn
     3421 nnnnnnnnnn nnnnnnnnnn nnnnnnnnnn nnnnnnnnnn nnnnnnnnnn nnnnnnnnnn
     3481 nnnnnnnnnn cnnnnnnnnn nnnnnnnnnn nnnnnnnnnn nnnnnnnnnn nnnnnnnnnn
     3541 nnnnnnnnnn nnnnnnnnnn nnnnnnnnnn nnnnnnnnnn nnannnnnnn nnnnnnnnnn
     3601 nnnnnnnnnn nnnnnnnnnn nnnnnnnnnn nncctttgac gttggagtcc acgttcttta
     3661 atagtggact cttgttccaa actggaacaa cactcaaccc tatctcggtc tattcttttg
     3721 atttataagg gattttgccg atttcggcct attggttaaa aaatgagctg atttaacaaa
     3781 aatttaacgc gaattttaac aaaatattaa cgcttacaat ttaggtggca cttttcgggg
     3841 aaatgtgcgc ggaaccccta tttgtttatt tttctaaata cattcaaata tgtatccgct
     3901 catgagacaa taaccctgat aaatgcttca ataatattga aaaaggaaga gtatgagtat
     3961 tcaacatttc cgtgtcgccc ttattccctt ttttgcggca ttttgccttc ctgtttttgc
     4021 tcacccagaa acgctggtga aagtaaaaga tgctgaagat cagttgggtg cacgagtggg
     4081 ttacatcgaa ctggatctca acagcggtaa gatccttgag agttttcgcc ccgaagaacg
     4141 ttttccaatg atgagcactt ttaaagttct gctatgtggc gcggtattat cccgtattga
     4201 cgccgggcaa gagcaactcg gtcgccgcat acactattct cagaatgact tggttgagta
     4261 ctcaccagtc acagaaaagc atcttacgga tggcatgaca gtaagagaat tatgcagtgc
     4321 tgccataacc atgagtgata acactgcggc caacttactt ctgacaacga tcggaggacc
     4381 gaaggagcta accgcttttt tgcacaacat gggggatcat gtaactcgcc ttgatcgttg
     4441 ggaaccggag ctgaatgaag ccataccaaa cgacgagcgt gacaccacga tgcctgtagc
     4501 aatggcaaca acgttgcgca aactattaac tggcgaacta cttactctag cttcccggca
     4561 acaattaata gactggatgg aggcggataa agttgcagga ccacttctgc gctcggccct
     4621 tccggctggc tggtttattg ctgataaatc tggagccggt gagcgtgggt ctcgcggtat
     4681 cattgcagca ctggggccag atggtaagcc ctcccgtatc gtagttatct acacgacggg
     4741 gagtcaggca actatggatg aacgaaatag acagatcgct gagataggtg cctcactgat
     4801 taagcattgg taactgtcag accaagttta ctcatatata ctttagattg atttaaaact
     4861 tcatttttaa tttaaaagga tctaggtgaa gatccttttt gataatctca tgaccaaaat
     4921 cccttaacgt gagttttcgt tccactgagc gtcagacccc gtagaaaaga tcaaaggatc
     4981 ttcttgagat cctttttttc tgcgcgtaat ctgctgcttg caaacaaaaa aaccaccgct
     5041 accagcggtg gtttgtttgc cggatcaaga gctaccaact ctttttccga aggtaactgg
     5101 cttcagcaga gcgcagatac caaatactgt tcttctagtg tagccgtagt taggccacca
     5161 cttcaagaac tctgtagcac cgcctacata cctcgctctg ctaatcctgt taccagtggc
     5221 tgctgccagt ggcgataagt cgtgtcttac cgggttggac tcaagacgat agttaccgga
     5281 taaggcgcag cggtcgggct gaacgggggg ttcgtgcaca cagcccagct tggagcgaac
     5341 gacctacacc gaactgagat acctacagcg tgagctatga gaaagcgcca cgcttcccga
     5401 agggagaaag gcggacaggt atccggtaag cggcagggtc ggaacaggag agcgcacgag
     5461 ggagcttcca gggggaaacg cctggtatct ttatagtcct gtcgggtttc gccacctctg
     5521 acttgagcgt cgatttttgt gatgctcgtc aggggggcgg agcctatgga aaaacgccag
     5581 caacgcggcc tttttacggt tcctggcctt ttgctggcct tttgctcaca tgttctttcc
     5641 tgcgttatcc cctgattctg tggataaccg tattaccgcc tttgagtgag ctgataccgc
     5701 tcgccgcagc cgaacgaccg agcgcagcga gtcagtgagc gaggaagcgg aagagcgccc
     5761 aatacgcaaa ccgcctctcc ccgcgcgttg gccgattcat taatgcagct ggcacgacag
     5821 gtttcccgac tggaaagcgg gcagtgagcg caacgcaatt aatgtgagtt agctcactca
     5881 ttaggcaccc caggctttac actttatgct tccggctcgt atgttgtgtg gaattgtgag
     5941 cggataacaa tttcacacag gaaacagcta tgaccatgat tacgccaagc gcgcaattaa
     6001 ccctcactaa agggaacaaa agctggagct gcaagcttaa tgtagtctta tgcaatactc
     6061 ttgtagtctt gcaacatggt aacgatgagt tagcaacatg ccttacaagg agagaaaaag
     6121 caccgtgcat gccgattggt ggaagtaagg tggtacgatc gtgccttatt aggaaggcaa
     6181 cagacgggtc tgacatggat tggacgaacc actgaattgc cgcattgcag agatattgta
     6241 tttaagtgcc tagctcgata cataaacggg tctctctggt tagaccagat ctgagcctgg
     6301 gagctctctg gctaactagg gaacccactg cttaagcctc aataaagctt gccttgagtg
     6361 cttcaagtag tgtgtgcccg tctgttgtgt gactctggta actagagatc cctcagaccc
     6421 ttttagtcag tgtggaaaat ctctagcagt ggcgcccgaa cagggacttg aaagcgaaag
     6481 ggaaaccaga ggagctctct cgacgcagga ctcggcttgc tgaagcgcgc acggcaagag
     6541 gcgaggggcg gcgactggtg agtacgccaa aaattttgac tagcggaggc tagaaggaga
     6601 gagatgggtg cgagagcgtc agtattaagc gggggagaat tagatcgcga tgggaaaaaa
     6661 ttcggttaag gccaggggga aagaaaaaat ataaattaaa acatatagta tgggcaagca
     6721 gggagctaga acgattcgca gttaatcctg gcctgttaga aacatcagaa ggctgtagac
     6781 aaatactggg acagctacaa ccatcccttc agacaggatc agaagaactt agatcattat
     6841 ataatacagt agcaaccctc tattgtgtgc atcaaaggat agagataaaa gacaccaagg
     6901 aagctttaga caagatagag gaagagcaaa acaaaagtaa gaccaccgca cagcaagcgg
     6961 ccgctgatct tcagacctgg aggaggagat atgagggaca attggagaag tgaattatat
     7021 aaatataaag tagtaaaaat tgaaccatta ggagtagcac ccaccaaggc aaagagaaga
     7081 gtggtgcaga gagaaaaaag agcagtggga ataggagctt tgttccttgg gttcttggga
     7141 gcagcaggaa gcactatggg cgcagcgtca atgacgctga cggtacaggc cagacaatta
     7201 ttgtctggta tagtgcagca gcagaacaat ttgctgaggg ctattgaggc gcaacagcat
     7261 ctgttgcaac tcacagtctg gggcatcaag cagctccagg caagaatcct ggctgtggaa
     7321 agatacctaa aggatcaaca gctcctgggg atttggggtt gctctggaaa actcatttgc
     7381 accactgctg tgccttggaa tgctagttgg agtaataaat ctctggaaca gatttggaat
     7441 cacacgacct ggatggagtg ggacagagaa attaacaatt acacaagctt aatacactcc
     7501 ttaattgaag aatcgcaaaa ccagcaagaa aagaatgaac aagaattatt ggaattagat
     7561 aaatgggcaa gtttgtggaa ttggtttaac ataacaaatt ggctgtggta tataaaatta
     7621 ttcataatga tagtaggagg cttggtaggt ttaagaatag tttttgctgt actttctata
     7681 gtgaatagag ttaggcaggg atattcacca ttatcgtttc agacccacct cccaaccccg
     7741 aggggaccca gagagggcct atttcccatg attccttcat atttgcatat acgatacaag
     7801 gctgttagag agataattag aattaatttg actgtaaaca caaagatatt agtacaaaat
     7861 acgtgacgta gaaagtaata atttcttggg tagtttgcag ttttaaaatt atgttttaaa
     7921 atggactatc atatgcttac cgtaacttga aagtatttcg atttcttggc tttatatatc
     7981 ttgtggaaag gacgaaacac cggacttaca cattcccaaa tggttttaga gctagaaata
     8041 gcaagttaaa ataaggctag tccgttatca acttgaaaaa gtggcaccga gtcggtgctt
     8101 ttttaagctt ggcgtaacta gatcttgaga caaatggcag tattcatcca caattttaaa
     8161 agaaaagggg ggattggggg gtacagtgca ggggaaagaa tagtagacat aatagcaaca
     8221 gacatacaaa ctaaagaatt acaaaaacaa attacaaaaa ttcaaaattt tcgggtttat
     8281 tacagggaca gcagagatcc actttggcgc cggctcgagg ggg
//
