[The description below was written by a language model from this plasmid's Addgene catalogue record and the feature table of its GenBank file.]
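Description:
MORN2 gRNA (BRDN0001149432) is a third-generation lentiviral CRISPR guide plasmid built on the lentiGuide-Puro backbone, an 8.3 kb circular construct that delivers a single guide RNA against human MORN2 (designed against the reference transcript NM_001145450.1). In bacteria it is maintained at high copy from a ColE1/pUC-type origin with beta-lactamase conferring ampicillin resistance. The backbone also carries an f1 origin, an SV40 origin and poly(A) signal, and leftover lac, T3 and T7 cloning-vector elements outside the viral region.

The transfer cassette is framed by an RSV promoter fused to a truncated HIV-1 5' LTR, which makes genomic RNA production Tat-independent, and a self-inactivating Delta-U3 3' LTR. Between them lie the Psi packaging signal, the RRE for Rev-dependent nuclear export, and a cPPT/CTS that aids nuclear import of the reverse-transcribed genome. Two expression units sit inside this region. A human U6 RNA polymerase III promoter drives the MORN2-specific spacer joined to the Streptococcus pyogenes Cas9 guide scaffold. An EF-1-alpha promoter with its intron A drives puromycin N-acetyltransferase, followed by a WPRE to boost transcript expression, which allows puromycin selection of transduced mammalian cells.

The plasmid does not encode Cas9, so it is meant to be paired with a separate Cas9 vector such as lentiCas9-Blast or used in cells that already express Cas9. It is one clone from a human kinome guide collection associated with work on optimised sgRNA design, and it serves for targeted disruption of MORN2 in human cells after packaging with helper plasmids. The cloning method is recorded as unknown.
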