Addgene plasmid #75895: MORN2 gRNA (BRDN0001149432)
Purpose: 3rd generation lentiviral gRNA plasmid targeting human MORN2
Depositing lab: John Doench & David Root. Depositing organization: Broad Institute. Publication: Optimized sgRNA design to maximize activity and minimize off-target effects of CRISPR-Cas9. Doench JG, Fusi N, Sullender M, Hegde M, Vaimberg EW, Donovan KF, Smith I, Tothova Z, Wilen C, Orchard R, Virgin HW, Listgarten J, Root DE. Nat Biotechnol. 2016 Jan 18. doi: 10.1038/nbt.3437. PubMed 26780180.
Backbone
  Vector backbone: lentiGuide-Puro
  Backbone manufacturer: Zhang Lab (Addgene plasmid # 52963)
  Vector type: Mammalian Expression, Lentiviral, CRISPR
  Selectable markers: Puromycin
Growth in bacteria
  Bacterial resistance: Ampicillin, 100 μg/mL
  Growth temperature: 37°C
  Growth strain: DH5alpha
  Copy number: High Copy
Gene/Insert
  Gene/Insert name: MORN2 (alt names: MORN2; NM_001145450.1)
  gRNA/shRNA sequence: GACTTACACATTCCCAAATG
  Species: H. sapiens (human)
  Entrez Gene: MORN2 (a.k.a. BLOCK27, MOPT)
  Promoter: hU6
  Cloning method: Unknown
  Sequencing primers: 5′ U6-F; 3′ pS2-R
Terms and licenses: Academic/Nonprofit Terms; Industry Terms: Not Available to Industry
Depositor comments: The gRNA was designed to target the following Genbank reference sequence(s): NM_001145450.1. Note that this plasmid does NOT contain Cas9. It should be used in conjunction with lentiCas9-Blast (Addgene #52962) or otherwise with cell lines already expressing Cas9. Browse the full kinome gRNA library at http://www.addgene.org/pooled-library/broadgpp-human-kinome/ or visit http://www.broadinstitute.org/rnai/public/ for detailed protocols and information.
How to cite: MORN2 gRNA (BRDN0001149432) was a gift from John Doench & David Root (Addgene plasmid # 75895 ; http://n2t.net/addgene:75895 ; RRID:Addgene_75895)
