>Addgene plasmid #75895 | MORN2 gRNA (BRDN0001149432) | depositor partial sequence | sequence record 143355 | Target Sequence
GACTTACACATTCCCAAATG
