>Addgene plasmid #75895 | MORN2 gRNA (BRDN0001149432) | addgene partial sequence | sequence record 184777 | hU6-F
CGTAGAAAGTAATAATTTCTTGGGTAGTTTGCAGTTTTAAAATTATGTTTTAAAATGGACTATCATATGC
TTACCGTAACTTGAAAGTATTTCGATTTCTTGGCTTTATATATCTTGTGGAAAGGACGAAACACCGGACT
TACACATTCCCAAATGGTTTTAGAGCTAGAAATAGCAAGTTAAAATAAGGCTAGTCCGTTATCAACTTGA
AAAAGTGGCACCGAGTCGGTGCTTTTTTAAGCTTGGCGTAACTAGATCTTGAGACAAATGGCAGTATTCA
TCCACAATTTTAAAAGAAAAGGGGGGATTGGGGGGTACAGTGCAGGGGAAAGAATAGTAGACATAATAGC
AACAGACATACAAACTAAAGAATTACAAAAACAAATTACAAAAATTCAAAATTTTCGGGTTTATTACAGG
GACAGCAGAGATCCACTTTGGCGCCGGCTCGAGGGGGCCCGGGTGCAAAGATGGATAAAGTTTTAAACAG
AGAGGAATCTTTGCAGCTAATGGACCTTCTAGGTCTTGAAAGGAGTGGGAATTGGCTCCGGTGCCCGTCA
GTGGGCAGAG
